Addgene plasmid #8414: pMTH PKC zeta
Depositing lab: Frederic Mushinski. Publication: Phorbol ester-induced myeloid differentiation is mediated by protein kinase C-alpha and -delta and not by protein kinase C-beta II, -epsilon, -zeta, and -eta. Mischak H, Pierce JH, Goodnight J, Kazanietz MG, Blumberg PM, Mushinski JF. J Biol Chem 1993 Sep 25;268(27):20110-5. PubMed 8376369.
Backbone
  Vector backbone: pMTH
  Backbone size w/o insert (bp): 11500
  Vector type: Mammalian Expression
  Selectable markers: Neomycin (select with G418)
Growth in bacteria
  Bacterial resistance: Ampicillin, 100 μg/mL
  Growth temperature: 37°C
  Growth strain: DH5alpha
  Copy number: High Copy
Gene/Insert
  Gene/Insert name: Mouse Protein Kinase C zeta (alt names: PKC zeta; PKCz; Protein Kinase C zeta)
  Species: M. musculus (mouse)
  Insert size (bp): 2200
  Entrez Gene: Prkcz (a.k.a. Pkcz, aPKCzeta, nPKC-zeta, zetaPKC)
  Cloning method: Restriction Enzyme; 5′ cloning site BamHI (destroyed during cloning); 3′ cloning site BamHI (destroyed during cloning)
  Sequencing primers: 5′ MT1-F
Resource information
  A portion of this plasmid was derived from a plasmid made by: The pMTH backbone was a gift from Dr. Michael Kuehl (backbone map uploaded here).
Terms and licenses: Academic/Nonprofit Terms; Industry Terms: Not Available to Industry
How to cite: pMTH PKC zeta was a gift from Frederic Mushinski (Addgene plasmid # 8414 ; http://n2t.net/addgene:8414 ; RRID:Addgene_8414)
