[The description below was written by a language model from this plasmid's Addgene catalogue record.]
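Description:
pMTH PKC zeta is a mammalian expression plasmid carrying the mouse protein kinase C zeta cDNA (Prkcz, an atypical PKC isoform) in the pMTH backbone. The backbone is recorded as about 11.5 kb and the insert as about 2.2 kb, giving a fairly large construct of roughly 13.7 kb. It is propagated in E. coli as a high-copy plasmid under ampicillin selection, and it carries a neomycin resistance marker so that transfected mammalian cells can be selected with G418, which allows stable overexpressing lines to be derived.

The Prkcz insert was placed into the vector by restriction cloning at BamHI sites, both of which were destroyed in the process, so the insert cannot be released with that enzyme. The record does not explicitly state the promoter driving the insert. The backbone name and the listed 5′ sequencing primer (MT1-F) suggest a metallothionein-type promoter upstream of the cloning site, but this is an inference rather than a recorded feature. No epitope tags, fusion partners or reporters are listed, and no feature table is available to confirm the origin of replication, polyadenylation signals or other backbone elements.

The associated publication compared several PKC isoforms for their ability to mediate phorbol ester-induced myeloid differentiation, attributing the effect to PKC alpha and delta and not to beta II, epsilon, zeta or eta. This plasmid therefore appears to be the zeta member of a set of isoform overexpression constructs, suited to studying isoform-specific PKC function in mammalian cells.
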