>Addgene plasmid #8414 | pMTH PKC zeta | addgene partial sequence | sequence record 17003 | MT1-F 5'-gctgtcctctaagcgtcacc-3'
TCTCCTCACTTACTCCGTAGCTCCAGCTTCACCAGATCCTCTAGAGTCGACCTGCAGCCCAAGCTCGCGG
ATCAGCTTGCATGCCTGCAGGTCCGGCGGCTGGCGGAGTGCGCCATGCCCAGCAGGACGGACCCCAAGAT
GGACCGGAGCGGCGGCCGCGTCCGTCTGAAGGCGCACTACGGCGGGGACATCCTGATTACCAGCGTGGAT
GCCATGACAACATTCAAGGACCTCTGTGAGGAAGTGCGAGACATGTGTGGCCTGCACCAGCAGCACCCAC
TCACCCTCAAGTGGGTGGACAGTGAAGGTGACCCTTGTACTGTGTCCTCACAGATGGAGCTGGAGGAGGC
CTTCCGCCTGGTCTGTCAGGGCAGGGACGAAGTGCTCATCATTCATGTTTTCCCAAGCATCCCAGAGCAG
CCGGGCATGCCTTGTCC
